>Addgene plasmid #152792 | pGBW-m4133377 | depositor full sequence | sequence record 295804 | Full Sequence
CACCATGGGTTTTAGAAAAATGGCATTCCCATCTGGTAAAGTTGAGGGTTGTATGGTACAAGTAACTTGT
GGTACAACTACACTTAACGGTCTTTGGCTTGATGACGTAGTTTACTGTCCAAGACATGTGATCTGCACCT
CTGAAGACATGCTTAACCCTAATTATGAAGATTTACTCATTCGTAAGTCTAATCATAATTTCTTGGTACA
GGCTGGTAATGTTCAACTCAGGGTTATTGGACATTCTATGCAAAATTGTGTACTTAAGCTTAAGGTTGAT
ACAGCCAATCCTAAGACACCTAAGTATAAGTTTGTTCGCATTCAACCAGGACAGACTTTTTCAGTGTTAG
CTTGTTACAATGGTTCACCATCTGGTGTTTACCAATGTGCTATGAGGCCCAATTTCACTATTAAGGGTTC
ATTCCTTAATGGTTCATGTGGTAGTGTTGGTTTTAACATAGATTATGACTGTGTCTCTTTTTGTTACATG
CACCATATGGAATTACCAACTGGAGTTCATGCTGGCACAGACTTAGAAGGTAACTTTTATGGACCTTTTG
TTGACAGGCAAACAGCACAAGCAGCTGGTACGGACACAACTATTACAGTTAATGTTTTAGCTTGGTTGTA
CGCTGCTGTTATAAATGGAGACAGGTGGTTTCTCAATCGATTTACCACAACTCTTAATGACTTTAACCTT
GTGGCTATGAAGTACAATTATGAACCTCTAACACAAGACCATGTTGACATACTAGGACCTCTTTCTGCTC
AAACTGGAATTGCCGTTTTAGATATGTGTGCTTCATTAAAAGAATTACTGCAAAATGGTATGAATGGACG
TACCATATTGGGTAGTGCTTTATTAGAAGATGAATTTACACCTTTTGATGTTGTTAGACAATGCTCAGGT
GTTACTTTCGAAAACCTTTACTTTCAGTCGATGGATTATAAGGACCACGATGGAGACTACAAAGATCATG
ACATTGATTACAAGGACGACGATGACAAATAAGCTAGCTTGACTGACTGAGATACAGCGTACCTTCAGCT
CACAGACATGATAAGATACATTGATGAGTTTGGACAAACCACAACTAGAATGCAGTGAAAAAAATGCTTT
ATTTGTGAAATTTGTGATGCTATTGCTTTATTTGTAACCATTATAAGCTGCAATAAACAAGTTAACAACA
ACAATTGCATTCATTTTATGTTTCAGGTTCAGGGGGAGGTGTGGGAGGTTTTTTAAAGCAAGTAAAACCT
CTACAAATGTGGTATTGGCCCATCTCTATCGGTATCGTAGCATAACCCCTTGGGGCCTCTAAACGGGTCT
TGAGGGGTTTTTTGTGCCCCTCGGGCCGGATTGCTATCTACCGGCATTGGCGCAGAAAAAAATGCCTGAT
GCGACGCTGCGCGTCTTATACTCCCACATATGCCAGATTCAGCAACGGATACGGCTTCCCCAACTTGCCC
ACTTCCATACGTGTCCTCCTTACCAGAAATTTATCCTTAAGGTCGTCAGCTATCCTGCAGGCGATCTCTC
GATTTCGATCAAGACATTCCTTTAATGGTCTTTTCTGGACACCACTAGGGGTCAGAAGTAGTTCATCAAA
CTTTCTTCCCTCCCTAATCTCATTGGTTACCTTGGGCTATCGAAACTTAATTAACCAGTCAAGTCAGCTA
CTTGGCGAGATCGACTTGTCTGGGTTTCGACTACGCTCAGAATTGCGTCAGTCAAGTTCGATCTGGTCCT
TGCTATTGCACCCGTTCTCCGATTACGAGTTTCATTTAAATCATGTGAGCAAAAGGCCAGCAAAAGGCCA
GGAACCGTAAAAAGGCCGCGTTGCTGGCGTTTTTCCATAGGCTCCGCCCCCCTGACGAGCATCACAAAAA
TCGACGCTCAAGTCAGAGGTGGCGAAACCCGACAGGACTATAAAGATACCAGGCGTTTCCCCCTGGAAGC
TCCCTCGTGCGCTCTCCTGTTCCGACCCTGCCGCTTACCGGATACCTGTCCGCCTTTCTCCCTTCGGGAA
GCGTGGCGCTTTCTCATAGCTCACGCTGTAGGTATCTCAGTTCGGTGTAGGTCGTTCGCTCCAAGCTGGG
CTGTGTGCACGAACCCCCCGTTCAGCCCGACCGCTGCGCCTTATCCGGTAACTATCGTCTTGAGTCCAAC
CCGGTAAGACACGACTTATCGCCACTGGCAGCAGCCACTGGTAACAGGATTAGCAGAGCGAGGTATGTAG
GCGGTGCTACAGAGTTCTTGAAGTGGTGGCCTAACTACGGCTACACTAGAAGAACAGTATTTGGTATCTG
CGCTCTGCTGAAGCCAGTTACCTTCGGAAAAAGAGTTGGTAGCTCTTGATCCGGCAAACAAACCACCGCT
GGTAGCGGTGGTTTTTTTGTTTGCAAGCAGCAGATTACGCGCAGAAAAAAAGGATCTCAAGAAGATCCTT
TGATCTTTTCTACGGGGTCTGACGCTCAGTGGAACGAAAACTCACGTTAAGGGATTTTGGTCATGAGATT
ATCAAAAAGGATCTTCACCTAGATCCTTTTAAATTAAAAATGAAGTTTTAAATCAATCTAAAGTATATAT
GAGTAAACTTGGTCTGACAGTTACCAATGCTTAATCAGTGAGGCACCTATCTCAGCGATCTGTCTATTTC
GTTCATCCATAGTTGCATTTAAATTTCCGAACTCTCCAAGGCCCTCGTCGGAAAATCTTCAAACCTTTCG
TCCGATCCATCTTGCAGGCTACCTCTCGAACGAACTATCGCAAGTCTCTTGGCCGGCCTTGCGCCTTGGC
TATTGCTTGGCAGCGCCTATCGCCAGGTATTACTCCAATCCCGAATATCCGAGATCGGGATCACCCGAGA
GAAGTTCAACCTACATCCTCAATCCCGATCTATCCGAGATCCGAGGAATATCGAAATCGGGGCGCGCCTG
GCCTCCGCGCCGGGTTTTGGCGCCTCCCGCGGGCGCCCCCCTCGTCACGGCGAGCGCTGCCACGTCAGAC
GAAGGGCGCAGGAGCGTCCTGATCCTTCCGCCCGGACGCTCAGGACAGCGGCCCGCTGCTCATAAGACTC
GGCCTTAGAACCCCAGTATCAGCAGAAGGACATTTTAGGACGGGACTTGGGTGACTCTAGGGCACTGGTT
TTCTTTCCAGAGAGCGGAACAGGCGAGGAAAAGTAGTCCCTTCTCGGCGATTCTGCGGAGGGATCTCCGT
GGGGCGGTGAACGCCGATGATTATATAAGGACGCGCCGGGTGTGGCACAGCTAGTTCCGTCGCAGCCGGG
ATTTGGGTCGCGGTTCTTGTTTGTGGATCGCTGTGATCGTCACTTGGTGAGTAGCGGGCTGCTGGGCTGG
CCGGGGCTTTCGTGGCCGCCGGGCCGCTCGGTGGGACGGAAGCGTGTGGAGAGACCGCCAAGGGCTGTAG
TCTGGGTCCGCGAGCAAGGTTGCCCTGAACTGGGGGTTGGGGGGAGCGCAGCAAAATGGCGGCTGTTCCC
GAGTCTTGAATGGAAGACGCTTGTGAGGCGGGCTGTGAGGTCGTTGAAACAAGGTGGGGGGCATGGTGGG
CGGCAAGAACCCAAGGTCTTGAGCCCTTCGCTAATGCGGGAAAGCTCTTATTCGGGTGAGATGGGCTGGG
CACCATCTGGGGACCCTGACGTGAAGTTTGTCACTGACTGGAGAACTCGGTTTGTCGTCTGTTGCGGGGG
CGGCAGTTATGGCGGTGCCGTTGGGCAGTGCACCCGTACCTTTGGGAGCGCGCGCCCTCGTCGTGTCGTG
ACGTCACCCGTTCTGTTGGCTTATAATGCAGGGTGGGGCCACCTGCCGGTAGGTGTGCGGTAGGCTTTTC
TCCGTCGCAGGACGCAGGGTTCGGGCCTAGGGTAGGCTCTCCTGAATCGACAGGCGCCGGACCTCTGGTG
AGGGGAGGGATAAGTGAGGCGTCAGTTTCTTTGGTCGGTTTTATGTACCTATCTTCTTAAGTAGCTGAAG
CTCCGGTTTTGAACTATGCGCTCGGGGTTGGCGAGTGTGTTTTGTGAAGTTTTTTAGGCACCTTTTGAAA
TGTAATCATTTGGGTCAATATGTAATTTTCAGTGTTAGACTTGTAAATTGTCCGCTAAATTCTGGCCGTT
TTTGGCTTTTTTGTTAGACAACATGACCGAGTACAAGCCCACGGTGCGCCTCGCCACCCGCGACGACGTC
CCCAGGGCCGTACGCACCCTCGCCGCCGCGTTCGCCGACTACCCCGCCACGCGCCACACCGTCGATCCGG
ACCGCCACATCGAGCGGGTCACCGAGCTGCAAGAACTCTTCCTCACGCGCGTCGGGCTCGACATCGGCAA
GGTGTGGGTCGCGGACGACGGCGCCGCGGTGGCGGTCTGGACCACGCCGGAGAGCGTCGAAGCGGGGGCG
GTGTTCGCCGAGATCGGCCCGCGCATGGCCGAGTTGAGCGGTTCCCGGCTGGCCGCGCAGCAACAGATGG
AGGGCCTCCTGGCGCCGCACCGGCCCAAGGAGCCCGCGTGGTTCCTGGCCACCGTCGGCGTCTCGCCCGA
CCACCAGGGCAAGGGTCTGGGCAGCGCCGTCGTGCTCCCCGGAGTGGAGGCCGCCGAGCGCGCCGGGGTG
CCCGCCTTCCTGGAGACCTCCGCGCCCCGCAACCTCCCCTTCTACGAGCGGCTCGGCTTCACCGTCACCG
CCGACGTCGAGGTGCCCGAAGGACCGCGCACCTGGTGCATGACCCGCAAGCCCGGTGCCTAGGCTAGTAT
GTAAGCCTAGTCTTAGATAATAAAATCGCTATCCATCGAAGATGGATGTGTGTTGGTTTTTTGTGTGTGT
AACGCTAGGCGCGCCTGGTGTACCGAGAACGATCCTCTCAGTGCGAGTCTCGACGATCCATATCGTTGCT
TGGCAGTCAGCCAGTCGGAATCCAGCTTGGGACCCAGGAAGTCCAATCGTCAGATATTGTACTCAAGCCT
GGTCACGGCAGCGTACCGATCTGTTTAAACCTAGATATTGATAGTCTGATCGGTCAACGTATAATCGAGT
CCTAGCTTTTGCAAACATCTATCAAGAGACAGGATCAGCAGGAGGCTTTCGCATGAGTATTCAACATTTC
CGTGTCGCCCTTATTCCCTTTTTTGCGGCATTTTGCCTTCCTGTTTTTGCTCACCCAGAAACGCTGGTGA
AAGTAAAAGATGCTGAAGATCAGTTGGGTGCGCGAGTGGGTTACATCGAACTGGATCTCAACAGCGGTAA
GATCCTTGAGAGTTTTCGCCCCGAAGAACGCTTTCCAATGATGAGCACTTTTAAAGTTCTGCTATGTGGC
GCGGTATTATCCCGTATTGACGCCGGGCAAGAGCAACTCGGTCGCCGCATACACTATTCTCAGAATGACT
TGGTTGAGTATTCACCAGTCACAGAAAAGCATCTTACGGATGGCATGACAGTAAGAGAATTATGCAGTGC
TGCCATAACCATGAGTGATAACACTGCGGCCAACTTACTTCTGACAACGATTGGAGGACCGAAGGAGCTA
ACCGCTTTTTTGCACAACATGGGGGATCATGTAACTCGCCTTGATCGTTGGGAACCGGAGCTGAATGAAG
CCATACCAAACGACGAGCGTGACACCACGATGCCTGTAGCAATGGCAACAACCTTGCGTAAACTATTAAC
TGGCGAACTACTTACTCTAGCTTCCCGGCAACAGTTGATAGACTGGATGGAGGCGGATAAAGTTGCAGGA
CCACTTCTGCGCTCGGCCCTTCCGGCTGGCTGGTTTATTGCTGATAAATCTGGAGCCGGTGAGCGTGGGT
CTCGCGGTATCATTGCAGCACTGGGGCCAGATGGTAAGCCCTCCCGTATCGTAGTTATCTACACGACGGG
GAGTCAGGCAACTATGGATGAACGAAATAGACAGATCGCTGAGATAGGTGCCTCACTGATTAAGCATTGG
TAACCGATTCTAGGTGCATTGGCGCAGAAAAAAATGCCTGATGCGACGCTGCGCGTCTTATACTCCCACA
TATGCCAGATTCAGCAACGGATACGGCTTCCCCAACTTGCCCACTTCCATACGTGTCCTCCTTACCAGAA
ATTTATCCTTAAGATCGTTTAAACTCGACTCTGGCTCTATCGAATCTCCGTCGTTTCGAGCTTACGCGAA
CAGCCGTGGCGCTCATTTGCTCGTCGGGCATCGAATCTCGTCAGCTATCGTCAGCTTACCTTTTTGGCAG
CGATCGCGGCTCCCGACATCTTGGACCATTAGCTCCACAGGTATCTTCTTCCCTCTAGTGGTCATAACAG
CAGCTTCAGCTACCTCTCAATTCAAAAAACCCCTCAAGACCCGTTTAGAGGCCCCAAGGGGTTATGCTAT
CAATCGTTGCGTTACACACACAAAAAACCAACACACATCCATCTTCGATGGATAGCGATTTTATTATCTA
ACTGCTGATCGAGTGTAGCCAGATCTAGTAATCAATTACGGGGTCATTAGTTCATAGCCCATATATGGAG
TTCCGCGTTACATAACTTACGGTAAATGGCCCGCCTGGCTGACCGCCCAACGACCCCCGCCCATTGACGT
CAATAATGACGTATGTTCCCATAGTAACGCCAATAGGGACTTTCCATTGACGTCAATGGGTGGAGTATTT
ACGGTAAACTGCCCACTTGGCAGTACATCAAGTGTATCATATGCCAAGTACGCCCCCTATTGACGTCAAT
GACGGTAAATGGCCCGCCTGGCATTATGCCCAGTACATGACCTTATGGGACTTTCCTACTTGGCAGTACA
TCTACGTATTAGTCATCGCTATTACCATGCTGATGCGGTTTTGGCAGTACATCAATGGGCGTGGATAGCG
GTTTGACTCACGGGGATTTCCAAGTCTCCACCCCATTGACGTCAATGGGAGTTTGTTTTGGCACCAAAAT
CAACGGGACTTTCCAAAATGTCGTAACAACTCCGCCCCATTGACGCAAATGGGCGGTAGGCGTGTACGGT
GGGAGGTCTATATAAGCAGAGCTGGTTTAGTGAACCGTCAGATCAGATCTTTGTCGATCCTACCATCCAC
TCGACACACCCGCCAGCGGCCGC
Features (pLannotate 1.2.2; 20 found; start..end, strand, type, name):
      8..922     +  CDS            R1A_SARS2 (fragment): Experimental evidence at protein level: Swiss-Prot protein existence level 1. [Non-structural protein 10]: Plays a pivotal role in viral transcription by stimulating both nsp14 3'-5' exoribonuclease and nsp16 2'-O-methyltransferase activities. Therefore plays an essential role in viral mRNAs cap methylation. From Severe acute respiratory syndrome coronavirus 2 (2019-nCoV) (SARS-CoV-2).
    986..1008    +  CDS            FLAG (fragment): FLAG® epitope tag, followed by an enterokinase cleavage site
   1062..1183    -  polyA_signal   SV40 poly(A) signal: SV40 polyadenylation signal
   1206..1275    -  CDS            large T antigen (fragment): large T antigen from SV40 (simian virus 40)
   1298..1344    +  terminator     T7 terminator: transcription terminator for bacteriophage T7 RNA polymerase
   1374..1510    +  terminator     rrnG terminator: transcription terminator from the E. coli ribosomal RNA rrnG operon (Albrechtsen et al., 1991)
   1555..1626    +  misc_feature   3' β-globin insulator: insulator downstream of the human β-globin locus (Farrell et al., 2002)
   1852..2440    -  rep_origin     ori: high-copy-number ColE1/pMB1/pBR322/pUC origin of replication
   2612..2676    -  CDS            bla(M) (fragment): β-lactamase lacking the signal sequence; bla(M); allows cytosolic expression of β-lactamase
   2940..4149    +  promoter       UbC promoter: human ubiquitin C promoter
   4153..4750    +  CDS            PuroR (fragment): puromycin N-acetyltransferase; pac from Streptomyces; confers resistance to puromycin
   4779..4827    +  polyA_signal   poly(A) signal: synthetic polyadenylation signal
   5093..5953    +  CDS            AmpR: β-lactamase; bla; confers resistance to ampicillin, carbenicillin, and related antibiotics
   5966..6102    +  terminator     rrnG terminator: transcription terminator from the E. coli ribosomal RNA rrnG operon (Albrechtsen et al., 1991)
   6247..6318    +  misc_feature   5' β-globin insulator: insulator upstream of the human β-globin locus (Farrell et al., 2002)
   6323..6369    -  terminator     T7 terminator: transcription terminator for bacteriophage T7 RNA polymerase
   6387..6435    -  polyA_signal   poly(A) signal: synthetic polyadenylation signal
   6516..6819    +  enhancer       CMV enhancer: human cytomegalovirus immediate early enhancer
   6892..6909    -  promoter       CMV promoter (fragment): human cytomegalovirus (CMV) immediate early promoter
   6972..7023    +  promoter       CMVd2 promoter: truncated human cytomegalovirus (CMV) immediate early promoter that yields moderately reduced expression relative to the full-length promoter
