[The description below was written by a language model from this plasmid's Addgene catalogue record and pLannotate feature annotations shown in this document.]
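Description:
pGBW-m4133377 is a mammalian expression plasmid built on the pTwist_CMV_Puro_6 backbone that carries the wild-type SARS-CoV-2 3C-like proteinase (nsp5, the main protease processed from the ORF1ab polyprotein). It is propagated in E. coli as a high-copy plasmid through a ColE1/pUC-type origin and selected with ampicillin via a full-length β-lactamase gene. A separate cassette, in which the human ubiquitin C promoter drives puromycin N-acetyltransferase followed by a synthetic poly(A) signal, allows puromycin selection of transfected mammalian cells.

The roughly 0.9 kb insert lies immediately downstream of the CMV enhancer and promoter elements, which wrap around the origin of the circular map. The automated annotation identifies the insert as a fragment of the SARS-CoV-2 replicase polyprotein 1a. The nsp10 function quoted in that database hit is generic text for the polyprotein entry and does not describe this insert, which the catalogue record identifies as nsp5. According to the record, the backbone supplies a C-terminal TEV-cleavable 3xFLAG tag; the feature table detects only a single FLAG fragment just after the coding sequence and does not annotate the TEV site. The tag would permit anti-FLAG detection or affinity capture, with TEV protease able to remove it. Transcription ends at an SV40 polyadenylation signal.

The expression unit is bracketed by bacterial rrnG and T7 terminators, an upstream synthetic poly(A) signal, and 5' and 3' β-globin insulator elements, parts that generally limit read-through and interference between neighbouring cassettes. The stated purpose is expression of the viral protease in mammalian cells. The record does not specify any further applications.
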