Addgene plasmid #152792: pGBW-m4133377
Purpose: Mammalian expression plasmid for SARS-CoV-2 3C-like proteinase
Depositing lab: Ginkgo Bioworks & Benjie Chen. Depositing organization: Ginkgo Bioworks.
Backbone
  Vector backbone: pTwist_CMV_Puro_6
  Backbone size w/o insert (bp): 6080
  Vector type: Mammalian Expression
  Selectable markers: Puromycin
Growth in bacteria
  Bacterial resistance: Ampicillin, 100 μg/mL
  Growth temperature: 37°C
  Growth strain: DH5alpha
  Copy number: High Copy
Gene/Insert
  Gene/Insert name: SARS-CoV-2 3C-like proteinase (alt name: nsp5)
  Species: Severe acute respiratory syndrome coronavirus 2
  Insert size (bp): 911
  Mutation: wt
  Entrez Gene: ORF1ab (a.k.a. GU280_gp01)
  Promoter: CMV
  Tag / fusion protein: Cleavable TEV;3xFlag (C terminal on backbone)
  Cloning method: Unknown
Resource information
  A portion of this plasmid was derived from a plasmid made by: GinkgoBioworks
Depositor comments: NCBI reference sequence: YP_009725301.1
How to cite: pGBW-m4133377 was a gift from Ginkgo Bioworks & Benjie Chen (Addgene plasmid # 152792 ; http://n2t.net/addgene:152792 ; RRID:Addgene_152792)
